>Addgene plasmid #19876 | pDESTmycDDX17 | addgene full sequence | sequence record 299802 | Addgene NGS Result
CATTAGATGCATGTCGTTACATAACTTACGGTAAATGGCCCGCCTGGCTGACCGCCCAACGACCCCCGCC
CATTGACGTCAATAATGACGTATGTTCCCATAGTAACGCCAATAGGGACTTTCCATTGACGTCAATGGGT
GGAGTATTTACGGTAAACTGCCCACTTGGCAGTACATCAAGTGTATCATATGCCAAGTACGCCCCCTATT
GACGTCAATGACGGTAAATGGCCCGCCTGGCATTATGCCCAGTACATGACCTTATGGGACTTTCCTACTT
GGCAGTACATCTACGTATTAGTCATCGCTATTACCATGGTGATGCGGTTTTGGCAGTACATCAATGGGCG
TGGATAGCGGTTTGACTCACGGGGATTTCCAAGTCTCCACCCCATTGACGTCAATGGGAGTTTGTTTTGG
CACCAAAATCAACGGGACTTTCCAAAATGTCGTAACAACTCCGCCCCATTGACGCAAATGGGCGGTAGGC
GTGTACGGTGGGAGGTCTATATAAGCAGAGCTCGTTTAGTGAACCGTCAGATCGCCTGGAGACGCCATCC
ACGCTGTTTTGACCTCCATAGAAGACACCGGGACCGATCCAGCCTCCGGACTCTAGCCTAGGCCGCGGTA
CCACCATGGAACAAAAACTTATTTCTGAAGAAGATCTGTCTAGATCAACAAGTTTGTACAAAAAAGCAGG
CTCCACCATGGGAACCAATTCAGTCGACATGCCCACCGGCTTTGTAGCCCCGATTCTCTGTGTTTTGCTC
CCGTCTCCGACGAGAGAGGCGGCGACGGTGGCGTCTGCGACGGGAGACAGCGCGTCGGAGCGAGAGAGCG
CTGCGCCTGCCGCCGCCCCAACAGCGGAGGCGCCGCCGCCATCGGTCGTCACCAGACCGGAGCCGCAGGC
CCTCCCGAGCCCGGCCATCCGTGCCCCGCTCCCAGATCTCTATCCTTTTGGGACCATGCGCGGAGGAGGC
TTTGGGGACCGGGACCGGGATCGTGACCGTGGAGGATTTGGAGCAAGAGGTGGTGGTGGCCTTCCCCCGA
AGAAATTTGGTAATCCTGGGGAGCGTTTGCGTAAAAAAAAGTGGGATTTGAGTGAGCTCCCCAAGTTTGA
GAAAAATTTTTATGTGGAACATCCGGAAGTAGCAAGGCTGACACCATATGAGGTTGATGAGCTACGCCGA
AAGAAGGAGATTACAGTGAGGGGGGGAGATGTTTGTCCTAAACCCGTGTTTGCCTTCCATCATGCTAACT
TCCCACAATATGTAATGGATGTGTTGATGGATCAGCACTTTACAGAACCAACTCCAATTCAGTGCCAGGG
ATTTCCGTTGGCTCTTAGTGGCCGGGATATGGTGGGCATTGCTCAGACTGGCTCTGGGAAGACGTTGGCG
TATCTCCTGCCTGCAATTGTTCATATTAACCACCAGCCATACTTGGAAAGGGGAGATGGCCCAATCTGTC
TAGTTCTGGCTCCTACCAGAGAGCTTGCCCAGCAAGTACAGCAGGTGGCCGATGACTATGGCAAATGTTC
TAGATTGAAGAGTACTTGTATTTATGGAGGTGCTCCTAAAGGTCCCCAGATTCGAGACTTGGAAAGAGGT
GTTGAGATCTGCATAGCCACTCCTGGACGTCTGATAGATTTCCTGGAGTCAGGAAAGACAAATCTTCGCC
GATGTACTTACCTTGTATTGGACGAAGCTGACAGAATGCTTGATATGGGGTTTGAACCCCAGATCCGTAA
AATTGTTGACCAAATCAGGCCTGATAGGCAGACACTGATGTGGAGTGCAACCTGGCCAAAAGAAGTAAGA
CAGCTTGCAGAGGATTTCCTTCGTGATTACACCCAGATCAACGTAGGCAATCTGGAGTTGAGTGCCAACC
ACAACATCCTCCAGATAGTGGATGTCTGCATGGAAAGTGAAAAAGACCACAAGTTGATCCAACTAATGGA
AGAAATAATGGCTGAAAAGGAAAACAAAACAATAATATTTGTGGAGACAAAGAGACGCTGTGATGATCTG
ACTCGAAGGATGCGCAGAGATGGTTGGCCAGCTATGTGTATCCATGGAGACAAGAGTCAACCAGAAAGAG
ATTGGGTACTTAATGAGTTCCGTTCTGGAAAGGCACCCATCCTTATTGCTACAGATGTAGCCTCCCGTGG
GCTAGATGTGGAAGATGTCAAGTTTGTGATCAACTATGACTATCCAAACAGCTCAGAGGATTATGTGCAC
CGTATTGGCCGAACAGCCCGTAGCACCAACAAGGGTACCGCCTATACCTTCTTCACCCCAGGGAACCTAA
AACAGGCCAGAGAGCTTATCAAAGTGCTGGAAGAGGCCAATCAGGCTATCAATCCAAAACTGATGCAGCT
TGTGGACCACAGAGGAGGCGGCGGAGGCGGGGGTGGTCGTTCTCGTTACCGGACCACTTCTTCAGCCAAC
AATCCCAATCTGATGTATCAGGATGAGTGTGACCGAAGGCTTCGAGGAGTCAAGGATGGTGGCCGGAGAG
ACTCTGCAAGCTATCGGGATCGTAGTGAAACCGATAGAGCTGGTTATGCTAATGGCAGTGGCTATGGAAG
TCCAAATTCTGCCTTTGGAGCACAAGCAGGCCAATACACCTATGGTCAAGGCACCTATGGGGCAGCTGCT
TATGGCACCAGTAGCTATACAGCTCAAGAATATGGTGCTGGCACTTATGGAGCTAGTAGCACCACCTCAA
CTGGGAGAAGTTCACAGAGCTCTAGCCAGCAGTTTAGTGGGATAGGCCGGTCTGGGCAGCAGCCACAGCC
ACTGATGTCACAACAGTTTGCACAGCCTCCGGGAGCTACCAATATGATAGGTTACATGGGGCAGACTGCC
TACCAATACCCTCCTCCTCCTCCCCCTCCTCCTCCTTCACGTAAATGAGCGGCCGCACTCGAGATATCTA
GACCCAGCTTTCTTGTACAAAGTGGTTGATCGCGTGCATGCGACGTCATAGCTCTCTCCCTATAGTGAGT
CGTATTATAAGCTAGGCACTGGCCGTCGTTTTACAACGTCGTGACTGGGAAAACTGCTAGCTTGGGATCT
TTGTGAAGGAACCTTACTTCTGTGGTGTGACATAATTGGACAAACTACCTACAGAGATTTAAAGCTCTAA
GGTAAATATAAAATTTTTAAGTGTATAATGTGTTAAACTAGCTGCATATGCTTGCTGCTTGAGAGTTTTG
CTTACTGAGTATGATTTATGAAAATATTATACACAGGAGCTAGTGATTCTAATTGTTTGTGTATTTTAGA
TTCACAGTCCCAAGGCTCATTTCAGGCCCCTCAGTCCTCACAGTCTGTTCATGATCATAATCAGCCATAC
CACATTTGTAGAGGTTTTACTTGCTTTAAAAAACCTCCCACACCTCCCCCTGAACCTGAAACATAAAATG
AATGCAATTGTTGTTGTTAACTTGTTTATTGCAGCTTATAATGGTTACAAATAAAGCAATAGCATCACAA
ATTTCACAAATAAAGCATTTTTTTCACTGCATTCTAGTTGTGGTTTGTCCAAACTCATCAATGTATCTTA
TCATGTCTGGATCGATCCTGCATTAATGAATCGGCCAACGCGCGGGGAGAGGCGGTTTGCGTATTGGCTG
GCGTAATAGCGAAGAGGCCCGCACCGATCGCCCTTCCCAACAGTTGCGCAGCCTGAATGGCGAATGGG
[124 nt withheld, positions 3709-3832]
C
[91 nt withheld, positions 3834-3924]
A
[49 nt withheld, positions 3926-3974]
CCTTTGACGTTGGAGTCCACGTTCTTT
[37 nt withheld, positions 4002-4038]
ACCCTATCTCGGTCTATTCTTTTGATTTATAAGGGATTTTGCCGATTTCGGCCTATTGGTTAAAAAATGA
GCTGATTTAACAAAAATTTAACGCGAATTTTAACAAAATATTAACGCTTACAATTTCCTGATGCGGTATT
TTCTCCTTACGCATCTGTGCGGTATTTCACACCGCATACGCGGATCTGCGCAGCACCATGGCCTGAAATA
ACCTCTGAAAGAGGAACTTGGTTAGGTACCTTCTGAGGCGGAAAGAACCAGCTGTGGAATGTGTGTCAGT
TAGGGTGTGGAAAGTCCCCAGGCTCCCCAGCAGGCAGAAGTATGCAAAGCATGCATCTCAATTAGTCAGC
AACCAGGTGTGGAAAGTCCCCAGGCTCCCCAGCAGGCAGAAGTATGCAAAGCATGCATCTCAATTAGTCA
GCAACCATAGTCCCGCCCCTAACTCCGCCCATCCCGCCCCTAACTCCGCCCAGTTCCGCCCATTCTCCGC
CCCATGGCTGACTAATTTTTTTTATTTATGCAGAGGCCGAGGCCGCCTCGGCCTCTGAGCTATTCCAGAA
GTAGTGAGGAGGCTTTTTTGGAGGCCTAGGCTTTTGCAAAAAGCTTGATTCTTCTGACACAACAGTCTCG
AACTTAAGGCTAGAGCCACCATGATTGAACAAGATGGATTGCACGCAGGTTCTCCGGCCGCTTGGGTGGA
GAGGCTATTCGGCTATGACTGGGCACAACAGACAATCGGCTGCTCTGATGCCGCCGTGTTCCGGCTGTCA
GCGCAGGGGCGCCCGGTTCTTTTTGTCAAGACCGACCTGTCCGGTGCCCTGAATGAACTGCAGGACGAGG
CAGCGCGGCTATCGTGGCTGGCCACGACGGGCGTTCCTTGCGCAGCTGTGCTCGACGTTGTCACTGAAGC
GGGAAGGGACTGGCTGCTATTGGGCGAAGTGCCGGGGCAGGATCTCCTGTCATCTCACCTTGCTCCTGCC
GAGAAAGTATCCATCATGGCTGATGCAATGCGGCGGCTGCATACGCTTGATCCGGCTACCTGCCCATTCG
ACCACCAAGCGAAACATCGCATCGAGCGAGCACGTACTCGGATGGAAGCCGGTCTTGTCGATCAGGATGA
TCTGGACGAAGAGCATCAGGGGCTCGCGCCAGCCGAACTGTTCGCCAGGCTCAAGGCGCGCATGCCCGAC
GGCGAGGATCTCGTCGTGACCCATGGCGATGCCTGCTTGCCGAATATCATGGTGGAAAATGGCCGCTTTT
CTGGATTCATCGACTGTGGCCGGCTGGGTGTGGCGGACCGCTATCAGGACATAGCGTTGGCTACCCGTGA
TATTGCTGAAGAGCTTGGCGGCGAATGGGCTGACCGCTTCCTCGTGCTTTACGGTATCGCCGCTCCCGAT
TCGCAGCGCATCGCCTTCTATCGCCTTCTTGACGAGTTCTTCTGAGCGGGACTCTGGGGTTCGAAATGAC
CGACCAAGCGACGCCCAACCTGCCATCACGATGGCCGCAATAAAATATCTTTATTTTCATTACATCTGTG
TGTTGGTTTTTTGTGTGAATCGATAGCGATAAGGATCCGCGTATGGTGCACTCTCAGTACAATCTGCTCT
GATGCCGCATAGTTAAGCCAGCCCCGACACCCGCCAACACCCGCTGACGCGCCCTGACGGGCTTGTCTGC
TCCCGGCATCCGCTTACAGACAAGCTGTGACCGTCTCCGGGAGCTGCATGTGTCAGAGGTTTTCACCGTC
ATCACCGAAACGCGCGAGACGAAAGGGCCTCGTGATACGCCTATTTTTATAGGTTAATGTCATGATAATA
ATGGTTTCTTAGACGTCAGGTGGCACTTTTCGGGGAAATGTGCGCGGAACCCCTATTTGTTTATTTTTCT
AAATACATTCAAATATGTATCCGCTCATGAGACAATAACCCTGATAAATGCTTCAATAATATTGAAAAAG
GAAGAGTATGAGTATTCAACATTTCCGTGTCGCCCTTATTCCCTTTTTTGCGGCATTTTGCCTTCCTGTT
TTTGCTCACCCAGAAACGCTGGTGAAAGTAAAAGATGCTGAAGATCAGTTGGGTGCACGAGTGGGTTACA
TCGAACTGGATCTCAACAGCGGTAAGATCCTTGAGAGTTTTCGCCCCGAAGAACGTTTTCCAATGATGAG
CACTTTTAAAGTTCTGCTATGTGGCGCGGTATTATCCCGTATTGACGCCGGGCAAGAGCAACTCGGTCGC
CGCATACACTATTCTCAGAATGACTTGGTTGAGTACTCACCAGTCACAGAAAAGCATCTTACGGATGGCA
TGACAGTAAGAGAATTATGCAGTGCTGCCATAACCATGAGTGATAACACTGCGGCCAACTTACTTCTGAC
AACGATCGGAGGACCGAAGGAGCTAACCGCTTTTTTGCACAACATGGGGGATCATGTAACTCGCCTTGAT
CGTTGGGAACCGGAGCTGAATGAAGCCATACCAAACGACGAGCGTGACACCACGATGCCTGTAGCAATGG
CAACAACGTTGCGCAAACTATTAACTGGCGAACTACTTACTCTAGCTTCCCGGCAACAATTAATAGACTG
GATGGAGGCGGATAAAGTTGCAGGACCACTTCTGCGCTCGGCCCTTCCGGCTGGCTGGTTTATTGCTGAT
AAATCTGGAGCCGGTGAGCGTGGGTCTCGCGGTATCATTGCAGCACTGGGGCCAGATGGTAAGCCCTCCC
GTATCGTAGTTATCTACACGACGGGGAGTCAGGCAACTATGGATGAACGAAATAGACAGATCGCTGAGAT
AGGTGCCTCACTGATTAAGCATTGGTAACTGTCAGACCAAGTTTACTCATATATACTTTAGATTGATTTA
AAACTTCATTTTTAATTTAAAAGGATCTAGGTGAAGATCCTTTTTGATAATCTCATGACCAAAATCCCTT
AACGTGAGTTTTCGTTCCACTGAGCGTCAGACCCCGTAGAAAAGATCAAAGGATCTTCTTGAGATCCTTT
TTTTCTGCGCGTAATCTGCTGCTTGCAAACAAAAAAACCACCGCTACCAGCGGTGGTTTGTTTGCCGGAT
CAAGAGCTACCAACTCTTTTTCCGAAGGTAACTGGCTTCAGCAGAGCGCAGATACCAAATACTGTTCTTC
TAGTGTAGCCGTAGTTAGGCCACCACTTCAAGAACTCTGTAGCACCGCCTACATACCTCGCTCTGCTAAT
CCTGTTACCAGTGGCTGCTGCCAGTGGCGATAAGTCGTGTCTTACCGGGTTGGACTCAAGACGATAGTTA
CCGGATAAGGCGCAGCGGTCGGGCTGAACGGGGGGTTCGTGCACACAGCCCAGCTTGGAGCGAACGACCT
ACACCGAACTGAGATACCTACAGCGTGAGCTATGAGAAAGCGCCACGCTTCCCGAAGGGAGAAAGGCGGA
CAGGTATCCGGTAAGCGGCAGGGTCGGAACAGGAGAGCGCACGAGGGAGCTTCCAGGGGGAAACGCCTGG
TATCTTTATAGTCCTGTCGGGTTTCGCCACCTCTGACTTGAGCGTCGATTTTTGTGATGCTCGTCAGGGG
GGCGGAGCCTATGGAAAAACGCCAGCAACGCGGCCTTTTTACGGTTCCTGGCCTTTTGCTGGCCTTTTGC
TCACATGTTCTTTCCTGCGTTATCCCCTGATTCTGTGGATAACCGTATTACCGCCTTTGAGTGAGCTGAT
ACCGCTCGCCGCAGCCGAACGACCGAGCGCAGCGAGTCAGTGAGCGAGGAAGCGGAAGAGCGCCCAATAC
GCAAACCGCCTCTCCCCGCGCGTTGGCCGATTCATTAATGCAGAGCTTGCAATTCGCGCTTTTTCAATAT
TATTGAAGCATTTATCAGGGTTATTGTCTCATGAGCGGATACATATTTGAATGTATTTAGAAAAATAAAC
AAATAGGGGTTCCGCGCACATTTCCCCGAAAAGTGCCACCTGACGTCTAAGAAACCATTATTATCATGAC
ATTAACCTATAAAAATAGGCGTATTACGAGGCCCTTTCACG
Features (pLannotate 1.2.2; 25 found; start..end, strand, type, name):
     15..318     +  enhancer       CMV enhancer: human cytomegalovirus immediate early enhancer
    319..522     +  promoter       CMV promoter: human cytomegalovirus (CMV) immediate early promoter
    678..702     +  protein_bind   attB1: mutant version of attB; recombination site for the Gateway® BP reaction BP Clonase™
    729..2915    +  CDS            DDX17: DDX17_HUMAN - Experimental evidence at protein level: Swiss-Prot protein existence level 1. As an RNA helicase, unwinds RNA and alters RNA structures through ATP binding and hydrolysis. Involved in multiple cellular processes, including pre-mRNA splicing, alternative splicing, ribosomal RNA processing and miRNA processing, as well as transcription regulation. Regulates the alternative splicing of exons exhibiting specific features (PubMed:12138182, PubMed:23022728, PubMed:24910439, PubMed:22266867). For instance, promotes the inclusion of AC-rich alternative exons in CD44 transcripts (PubMed:1
   2942..2966    -  protein_bind   attB2: mutant version of attB; recombination site for the Gateway® BP reaction BP Clonase™
   2999..3017    -  promoter       T7 promoter: promoter for bacteriophage T7 RNA polymerase
   3027..3064    +  CDS            lacZα (fragment): LacZα fragment of β-galactosidase; lacZ fragment
   3076..3190    +  intron         large T intron (fragment): SV40 (simian virus 40) large T antigen intron
   3264..3289    +  intron         small t intron (fragment): SV40 (simian virus 40) small t antigen intron
   3289..3426    +  CDS            large T antigen (fragment): large T antigen from SV40 (simian virus 40)
   3449..3583    +  polyA_signal   SV40 poly(A) signal: SV40 polyadenylation signal
   3588..3637    -  CDS            lacI (fragment): lac repressor; lacI; The lac repressor binds to the lac operator to inhibit transcription in E. coli. This inhibition can be relieved by adding lactose or isopropyl-β-D-thiogalactopyranoside (IPTG).
   3637..3704    +  CDS            lacZα (fragment): LacZα fragment of β-galactosidase; lacZ fragment
   3709..4137    +  rep_origin     f1 ori (sequence partly withheld): f1 bacteriophage origin of replication; arrow indicates direction of (+) strand synthesis
   4165..4216    -  misc_feature   bom (fragment): basis of mobility region from pBR322
   4281..4638    +  promoter       SV40 promoter: SV40 enhancer and early promoter
   4689..5480    +  CDS            neo: KKA2_KLEPN - Also known as kan, nptII. Experimental evidence at protein level: Swiss-Prot protein existence level 1. Resistance to kanamycin, neomycin, paromomycin, ribostamycin, butirosin and gentamicin B. From Klebsiella pneumoniae.
   5547..5595    +  polyA_signal   poly(A) signal: synthetic polyadenylation signal
   5615..5669    -  misc_feature   bom (fragment): basis of mobility region from pBR322
   5771..5806    -  CDS            rop (fragment): Rop protein, which maintains plasmids at low copy number; rop
   5901..6005    +  promoter       AmpR promoter: bla
   6006..6866    +  CDS            AmpR: β-lactamase; bla; confers resistance to ampicillin, carbenicillin, and related antibiotics
   7037..7625    +  rep_origin     ori: high-copy-number ColE1/pMB1/pBR322/pUC origin of replication
   7808..7861    +  CDS            lacI (fragment): lac repressor; lacI; The lac repressor binds to the lac operator to inhibit transcription in E. coli. This inhibition can be relieved by adding lactose or isopropyl-β-D-thiogalactopyranoside (IPTG).
   7877..7974    -  promoter       AmpR promoter: bla
