[The description below was written by a language model from this plasmid's Addgene catalogue record and pLannotate feature annotations shown in this document.]
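Description:
pDESTmycDDX17 is a mammalian expression plasmid of about 8.1 kb, built by Gateway recombination of the human DDX17 coding sequence (also known as P72 or RH70) into the pDESTmyc destination backbone. In bacteria it is maintained as a high-copy plasmid through a ColE1/pUC-type origin and selected with ampicillin via the β-lactamase gene. An f1 origin is also present, which allows single-stranded DNA production. For selection in mammalian cells, a separate cassette places the neomycin phosphotransferase gene under the SV40 enhancer/early promoter with a synthetic polyadenylation signal, so stable transfectants can be selected with G418.

The expression unit is driven by the human cytomegalovirus immediate early enhancer and promoter. Downstream lies the roughly 2.2 kb DDX17 open reading frame, flanked by attB1 and attB2 sites left by the Gateway reaction. It is followed by SV40-derived intron and large T fragments and the SV40 poly(A) signal, which provide transcript processing and termination. The catalogue entry states that the backbone supplies an N-terminal MYC epitope tag. The feature table does not annotate this tag separately, but it would be expected between the promoter and attB1. A T7 promoter sits just beyond attB2 in reverse orientation, and the short lacZα, lacI, rop and bom fragments appear to be vector remnants.

DDX17 is a DEAD-box RNA helicase involved in splicing, rRNA and miRNA processing, and transcriptional regulation. The plasmid expresses myc-tagged DDX17 in cultured mammalian cells, permitting detection or immunoprecipitation with anti-myc antibodies. The associated publication characterised human Argonaute-containing ribonucleoprotein complexes, which suggests the construct was used to study protein associations in that setting.
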