Addgene plasmid #19876: pDESTmycDDX17
Depositing lab: Thomas Tuschl. Depositing organization: Rockefeller University. Publication: Molecular characterization of human Argonaute-containing ribonucleoprotein complexes and their bound target mRNAs. Landthaler M, Gaidatzis D, Rothballer A, Chen PY, Soll SJ, Dinic L, Ojo T, Hafner M, Zavolan M, Tuschl T. RNA. 2008 Dec;14(12):2580-96. doi: 10.1261/rna.1351608. Epub 2008 Oct 31. PubMed 18978028.
Backbone
  Vector backbone: pDESTmyc
  Backbone size w/o insert (bp): 5862
  Vector type: Mammalian Expression
  Selectable markers: Neomycin (select with G418)
Growth in bacteria
  Bacterial resistance: Ampicillin, 100 μg/mL
  Growth temperature: 37°C
  Growth strain: DH5alpha
  Copy number: High Copy
Gene/Insert
  Gene/Insert name: DEAD (Asp-Glu-Ala-Asp) box polypeptide 17 (alt name: DDX17; P72; RH70; DKFZp761H2016)
  Species: H. sapiens (human)
  Insert size (bp): 2190
  GenBank ID: NM_006386
  Entrez Gene: DDX17 (a.k.a. P72, RH70)
  Tag / fusion protein: MYC (N terminal on backbone)
  Cloning method: Gateway Cloning
  Sequencing primers: 5′ CMV
Terms and licenses: Academic/Nonprofit Terms; Industry Terms: Not Available to Industry
How to cite: pDESTmycDDX17 was a gift from Thomas Tuschl (Addgene plasmid # 19876 ; http://n2t.net/addgene:19876 ; RRID:Addgene_19876)
