>Addgene plasmid #19876 | pDESTmycDDX17 | addgene partial sequence | sequence record 25669 | 19876 with CMV-F
GAGCTCGTTTAGTGAACCGTCAGATCGCCTGGAGACGCCATCCACGCTGTTTTGACCTCCATAGAAGACA
CCGGGACCGATCCAGCCTCCGGACTCTAGCCTAGGCCGCGGTACCACCATGGAACAAAAACTTATTTCTG
AAGAAGATCTGTCTAGATCAACAAGTTTGTACAAAAAAGCAGGCTCCACCATGGGAACCAATTCAGTCGA
CATGCCCACCGGCTTTGTAGCCCCGATTCTCTGTGTTTTGCTCCCGTCTCCGACGAGAGAGGCGGCGACG
GTGGCGTCTGCGACGGGAGACAGCGCGTCGGAGCGAGAGAGCGCTGCGCCTGCCGCCGCCCCAACAGCGG
AGGCGCCGCCGCCATCGGTCGTCACCAGACCGGAGCCGCAGGCCCTCCCGAGCCCGGCCATCCGTGCCCC
GCTCCCAGATCTCTATCCTTTTGGGACCATGCGCGGAGGAGGCTTTGGGGACCGGGACCGGGATCGTGAC
CGTGGAGGATTTGGAGCAAGAGGTGGTGGTGGCCTTCCCCCGAAGAAATTTGGTAATCCTGGGGAGCGTT
TGCGTAAAAAAAAGTGGGA
